LOCUS       pAAV_EF1a_iFlpV 7669 bp ds-DNA linear 30-OCT-2019
DEFINITION  .
ACCESSION
VERSION
SOURCE      .
  ORGANISM  .
COMMENT
COMMENT
COMMENT     ApEinfo:methylated:1
FEATURES             Location/Qualifiers
     rep_origin      6944..7626
                     /label=ColE1 origin
                     /ApEinfo_fwdcolor="gray50"
                     /ApEinfo_revcolor="gray50"
                     /ApEinfo_graphicformat="arrow_data {{0 1 2 0 0 -1} {} 0}
                     width 5 offset 0"
     misc_feature    1993..2003
                     /label=New Feature
                     /ApEinfo_fwdcolor="cyan"
                     /ApEinfo_revcolor="green"
                     /ApEinfo_graphicformat="arrow_data {{0 1 2 0 0 -1} {} 0}
                     width 5 offset 0"
     rep_origin      5164..5470
                     /label=F1 ori
                     /ApEinfo_fwdcolor="gray50"
                     /ApEinfo_revcolor="gray50"
                     /ApEinfo_graphicformat="arrow_data {{0 1 2 0 0 -1} {} 0}
                     width 5 offset 0"
     misc_feature    1441..1521
                     /locus_tag="Flpo"
                     /label=misc_feature
                     /ApEinfo_fwdcolor="#8080ff"
                     /ApEinfo_revcolor="green"
                     /ApEinfo_graphicformat="arrow_data {{0 1 2 0 0 -1} {} 0}
                     width 5 offset 0"
     rep_origin      5147..5602
                     /label=M13 origin
                     /ApEinfo_fwdcolor="gray50"
                     /ApEinfo_revcolor="gray50"
                     /ApEinfo_graphicformat="arrow_data {{0 1 2 0 0 -1} {} 0}
                     width 5 offset 0"
     misc_feature    2081..2088
                     /label=New Feature(1)
                     /ApEinfo_label="New Feature"
                     /ApEinfo_fwdcolor="cyan"
                     /ApEinfo_revcolor="green"
                     /ApEinfo_graphicformat="arrow_data {{0 1 2 0 0 -1} {} 0}
                     width 5 offset 0"
     CDS             6187..6846
                     /label=AmpR
                     /ApEinfo_fwdcolor="yellow"
                     /ApEinfo_revcolor="yellow"
                     /ApEinfo_graphicformat="arrow_data {{0 1 2 0 0 -1} {} 0}
                     width 5 offset 0"
     misc_feature    2125..2574
                     /label=VIVID Codon diversified
                     /ApEinfo_fwdcolor="#ff0080"
                     /ApEinfo_revcolor="#ff0080"
                     /ApEinfo_graphicformat="arrow_data {{0 1 2 0 0 -1} {} 0}
                     width 5 offset 0"
     polyA_signal    4415..4895
                     /label=hGH polyA signal
                     /ApEinfo_fwdcolor="pink"
                     /ApEinfo_revcolor="pink"
                     /ApEinfo_graphicformat="arrow_data {{0 1 2 0 0 -1} {} 0}
                     width 5 offset 0"
     misc_feature    2095..2118
                     /label=NLS
                     /ApEinfo_fwdcolor="#ffad48"
                     /ApEinfo_revcolor="#ffad48"
                     /ApEinfo_graphicformat="arrow_data {{0 1 2 0 0 -1} {} 0}
                     width 5 offset 0"
     misc_feature    89..104
                     /label=REP78 Binding Element
                     /ApEinfo_fwdcolor="cyan"
                     /ApEinfo_revcolor="green"
                     /ApEinfo_graphicformat="arrow_data {{0 1 2 0 0 -1} {} 0}
                     width 5 offset 0"
     misc_feature    1528..1977
                     /label=VVD-N
                     /ApEinfo_fwdcolor="#ffe33c"
                     /ApEinfo_revcolor="#ffe33c"
                     /ApEinfo_graphicformat="arrow_data {{0 1 2 0 0 -1} {} 0}
                     width 5 offset 0"
     misc_feature    5044..5059
                     /label=REP78 Binding Element(1)
                     /ApEinfo_label="REP78 Binding Element"
                     /ApEinfo_fwdcolor="cyan"
                     /ApEinfo_revcolor="green"
                     /ApEinfo_graphicformat="arrow_data {{0 1 2 0 0 -1} {} 0}
                     width 5 offset 0"
     misc_feature    complement(14..29)
                     /label=REP78 Binding Element(2)
                     /ApEinfo_label="REP78 Binding Element"
                     /ApEinfo_fwdcolor="cyan"
                     /ApEinfo_revcolor="green"
                     /ApEinfo_graphicformat="arrow_data {{0 1 2 0 0 -1} {} 0}
                     width 5 offset 0"
     misc_feature    complement(4969..4984)
                     /label=REP78 Binding Element(3)
                     /ApEinfo_label="REP78 Binding Element"
                     /ApEinfo_fwdcolor="cyan"
                     /ApEinfo_revcolor="green"
                     /ApEinfo_graphicformat="arrow_data {{0 1 2 0 0 -1} {} 0}
                     width 5 offset 0"
     misc_feature    121..141
                     /label=D' Element
                     /ApEinfo_fwdcolor="cyan"
                     /ApEinfo_revcolor="green"
                     /ApEinfo_graphicformat="arrow_data {{0 1 2 0 0 -1} {} 0}
                     width 5 offset 0"
     misc_feature    complement(4932..4952)
                     /label=D' Element(1)
                     /ApEinfo_label="D' Element"
                     /ApEinfo_fwdcolor="cyan"
                     /ApEinfo_revcolor="green"
                     /ApEinfo_graphicformat="arrow_data {{0 1 2 0 0 -1} {} 0}
                     width 5 offset 0"
     misc_feature    60..68
                     /label=ITR HAIRPIN
     REPEAT          1
                     /ApEinfo_fwdcolor="cyan"
                     /ApEinfo_revcolor="green"
                     /ApEinfo_graphicformat="arrow_data {{0 1 2 0 0 -1} {} 0}
                     width 5 offset 0"
     misc_feature    4993..5001
                     /label=ITR HAIRPIN REPEAT 1(1)
                     /ApEinfo_label="ITR HAIRPIN REPEAT 1"
                     /ApEinfo_fwdcolor="cyan"
                     /ApEinfo_revcolor="green"
                     /ApEinfo_graphicformat="arrow_data {{0 1 2 0 0 -1} {} 0}
                     width 5 offset 0"
     misc_feature    complement(72..80)
                     /label=ITR HAIRPIN REPEAT 1(2)
                     /ApEinfo_label="ITR HAIRPIN REPEAT 1"
                     /ApEinfo_fwdcolor="cyan"
                     /ApEinfo_revcolor="green"
                     /ApEinfo_graphicformat="arrow_data {{0 1 2 0 0 -1} {} 0}
                     width 5 offset 0"
     misc_feature    complement(5005..5013)
                     /label=ITR HAIRPIN REPEAT 1(3)
                     /ApEinfo_label="ITR HAIRPIN REPEAT 1"
                     /ApEinfo_fwdcolor="cyan"
                     /ApEinfo_revcolor="green"
                     /ApEinfo_graphicformat="arrow_data {{0 1 2 0 0 -1} {} 0}
                     width 5 offset 0"
     misc_feature    38..46
                     /label=ITR HAIRPIN
     REPEAT          2
                     /ApEinfo_fwdcolor="cyan"
                     /ApEinfo_revcolor="green"
                     /ApEinfo_graphicformat="arrow_data {{0 1 2 0 0 -1} {} 0}
                     width 5 offset 0"
     misc_feature    5015..5023
                     /label=ITR HAIRPIN REPEAT 2(1)
                     /ApEinfo_label="ITR HAIRPIN REPEAT 2"
                     /ApEinfo_fwdcolor="cyan"
                     /ApEinfo_revcolor="green"
                     /ApEinfo_graphicformat="arrow_data {{0 1 2 0 0 -1} {} 0}
                     width 5 offset 0"
     misc_feature    complement(50..58)
                     /label=ITR HAIRPIN REPEAT 2(2)
                     /ApEinfo_label="ITR HAIRPIN REPEAT 2"
                     /ApEinfo_fwdcolor="cyan"
                     /ApEinfo_revcolor="green"
                     /ApEinfo_graphicformat="arrow_data {{0 1 2 0 0 -1} {} 0}
                     width 5 offset 0"
     misc_feature    complement(5027..5035)
                     /label=ITR HAIRPIN REPEAT 2(3)
                     /ApEinfo_label="ITR HAIRPIN REPEAT 2"
                     /ApEinfo_fwdcolor="cyan"
                     /ApEinfo_revcolor="green"
                     /ApEinfo_graphicformat="arrow_data {{0 1 2 0 0 -1} {} 0}
                     width 5 offset 0"
     enhancer        3795..4384
                     /label=WRE
                     /ApEinfo_fwdcolor="#cc66ff"
                     /ApEinfo_revcolor="#cc66ff"
                     /ApEinfo_graphicformat="arrow_data {{0 1 2 0 0 -1} {} 0}
                     width 5 offset 0"
     promoter        242..1419
                     /label=Human
     EF1A            1.2 kb Promoter
                     /ApEinfo_fwdcolor="#ccff66"
                     /ApEinfo_revcolor="#ccff66"
                     /ApEinfo_graphicformat="arrow_data {{0 1 2 0 0 -1} {} 0}
                     width 5 offset 0"
     misc_feature    complement(5989..6849)
                     /label=Beta Lactamase AMP Resistance
                     /ApEinfo_fwdcolor="cyan"
                     /ApEinfo_revcolor="green"
                     /ApEinfo_graphicformat="arrow_data {{0 1 2 0 0 -1} {} 0}
                     width 5 offset 0"
     misc_feature    2581..3771
                     /label=Flpo
                     /ApEinfo_fwdcolor="#8080ff"
                     /ApEinfo_revcolor="green"
                     /ApEinfo_graphicformat="arrow_data {{0 1 2 0 0 -1} {} 0}
                     width 5 offset 0"
     misc_feature    2023..2043
                     /label=New Feature(2)
                     /ApEinfo_label="New Feature"
                     /ApEinfo_fwdcolor="cyan"
                     /ApEinfo_revcolor="green"
                     /ApEinfo_graphicformat="arrow_data {{0 1 2 0 0 -1} {} 0}
                     width 5 offset 0"
     misc_feature    2125..2574
                     /label=VIVID Codon diversified(1)
                     /ApEinfo_label="VIVID Codon diversified"
                     /ApEinfo_fwdcolor="#ff0080"
                     /ApEinfo_revcolor="#ff0080"
                     /ApEinfo_graphicformat="arrow_data {{0 1 2 0 0 -1} {} 0}
                     width 5 offset 0"
     misc_feature    1993..2016
                     /label=NLS(1)
                     /ApEinfo_label="NLS"
                     /ApEinfo_fwdcolor="#ffad48"
                     /ApEinfo_revcolor="#ffad48"
                     /ApEinfo_graphicformat="arrow_data {{0 1 2 0 0 -1} {} 0}
                     width 5 offset 0"
     misc_feature    2023..2088
                     /label=P2A
                     /ApEinfo_fwdcolor="#6edbff"
                     /ApEinfo_revcolor="#6edbff"
                     /ApEinfo_graphicformat="arrow_data {{0 1 2 0 0 -1} {} 0}
                     width 5 offset 0"
     misc_feature    1528..1977
                     /label=N-VVD
                     /ApEinfo_fwdcolor="#a7ff3a"
                     /ApEinfo_revcolor="#a7ff3a"
                     /ApEinfo_graphicformat="arrow_data {{0 1 2 0 0 -1} {} 0}
                     width 5 offset 0"
ORIGIN
        1 cctgcaggca gctgcgcgct cgctcgctca ctgaggccgc ccgggcaaag cccgggcgtc
       61 gggcgacctt tggtcgcccg gcctcagtga gcgagcgagc gcgcagagag ggagtggcca
      121 actccatcac taggggttcc tgcggccgca cgcgtaagct ttgcaaagat ggataaagtt
      181 ttaaacagag aggaatcttt gcagctaatg gaccttctag gtcttgaaag gagtgggaat
      241 tggctccggt gcccgtcagt gggcagagcg cacatcgccc acagtccccg agaagttggg
      301 gggaggggtc ggcaattgaa ccggtgccta gagaaggtgg cgcggggtaa actgggaaag
      361 tgatgtcgtg tactggctcc gcctttttcc cgagggtggg ggagaaccgt atataagtgc
      421 agtagtcgcc gtgaacgttc tttttcgcaa cgggtttgcc gccagaacac aggtaagtgc
      481 cgtgtgtggt tcccgcgggc ctggcctctt tacgggttat ggcccttgcg tgccttgaat
      541 tacttccact ggctgcagta cgtgattctt gatcccgagc ttcgggttgg aagtgggtgg
      601 gagagttcga ggccttgcgc ttaaggagcc ccttcgcctc gtgcttgagt tgaggcctgg
      661 cctgggcgct ggggccgccg cgtgcgaatc tggtggcacc ttcgcgcctg tctcgctgct
      721 ttcgataagt ctctagccat ttaaaatttt tgatgacctg ctgcgacgct ttttttctgg
      781 caagatagtc ttgtaaatgc gggccaagat ctgcacactg gtatttcggt ttttggggcc
      841 gcgggcggcg acggggcccg tgcgtcccag cgcacatgtt cggcgaggcg gggcctgcga
      901 gcgcggccac cgagaatcgg acgggggtag tctcaagctg gccggcctgc tctggtgcct
      961 ggcctcgcgc cgccgtgtat cgccccgccc tgggcggcaa ggctggcccg gtcggcacca
     1021 gttgcgtgag cggaaagatg gccgcttccc ggccctgctg cagggagctc aaaatggagg
     1081 acgcggcgct cgggagagcg ggcgggtgag tcacccacac aaaggaaaag ggcctttccg
     1141 tcctcagccg tcgcttcatg tgactccacg gagtaccggg cgccgtccag gcacctcgat
     1201 tagttctcga gcttttggag tacgtcgtct ttaggttggg gggaggggtt ttatgcgatg
     1261 gagtttcccc acactgagtg ggtggagact gaagttaggc cagcttggca cttgatgtaa
     1321 ttctccttgg aatttgccct ttttgagttt ggatcttggt tcattctcaa gcctcagaca
     1381 gtggttcaaa gtttttttct tccatttcag gtgtcgtgag gtaccggatc tgccgccacc
     1441 atgagccagt tcgacatcct gtgcaagacc ccccccaagg tgctggtgcg gcagttcgtg
     1501 gagagattcg agaggcccag cGGTACCCAt ACaCTGTAtG CCCCtGGaGG aTAtGAtATt
     1561 ATGGGaTAtC TGATtCAGAT tATGAAaAGA CCtAAtCCtC AGGTGGAaCT GGGaCCtGTG
     1621 GAtACaAGCG TGGCCCTGAT tCTGTGtGAt CTGAAaCAGA AaGAtACaCC tATtGTGTAt
     1681 GCCAGCGAaG CCTTtCTGTA tATGACaGGa TAtAGCAAtG CCGAaGTGCT GGGaAGAAAt
     1741 TGtAGATTtC TGCAGAGCCC tGAtGGaATG GTGAAaCCtA AaAGCACaAG AAAaTAtGTG
     1801 GAtAGCAAtA CaATtAAtAC aATGAGAAAa GCCATtGAtA GAAAtGCCGA aGTGCAGGTG
     1861 GAaGTGGTGA AtTTtAAaAA aAAtGGaCAG AGATTtGTGA AtTTtCTGAC aATGATtCCt
     1921 GTGAGAGAtG AaACaGGaGA aTAtAGATAt AGCATGGGaT TtCAGTGtGA aACaGAaGGC
     1981 GGAAGCGGTG GCGTGCCCAA GAAGAAGAGG AAAGTCGGAT CCGGCAGCGG CGCCACCAAC
     2041 TTCAGCCTGC TGAAGCAGGC CGGCGACGTG GAGGAGAACC CCGGCCCCCT CGAGGTGCCC
     2101 AAGAAGAAGA GGAAAGTCGG CGGACATACT CTGTACGCTC CCGGAGGGTA TGACATAATG
     2161 GGTTACCTAA TCCAGATTAT GAAGCGTCCT AATCCCCAGG TTGAGTTGGG ACCAGTGGAC
     2221 ACCAGCGTAG CCTTAATTCT TTGCGACCTT AAACAGAAAG ATACACCAAT AGTATACGCG
     2281 AGTGAGGCTT TTTTGTATAT GACGGGTTAT TCCAACGCGG AAGTGTTAGG ACGAAATTGT
     2341 CGGTTTCTAC AATCACCGGA TGGGATGGTC AAACCGAAAA GTACTAGAAA GTATGTGGAT
     2401 TCGAATACAA TTAACACCAT GAGAAAGGCA ATCGATAGGA ACGCAGAAGT ACAAGTCGAG
     2461 GTTGTCAATT TCAAAAAGAA TGGGCAACGC TTCGTAAACT TTCTCACTAT GATACCTGTT
     2521 AGGGACGAAA CGGGCGAGTA TCGATACTCT ATGGGCTTCC AATGTGAAAC AGAAGGTACC
     2581 ggcgagaaga tcgccagctg tgccgccgag ctgacctacc tgtgctggat gatcacccac
     2641 aacggcaccg ccatcaagag ggccaccttc atgagctaca acaccatcat cagcaacagc
     2701 ctgagcttcg acatcgtgaa caagagcctg cagttcaagt acaagaccca gaaggccacc
     2761 atcctggagg ccagcctgaa gaagctgatc cccgcctggg agttcaccat catcccttac
     2821 aacggccaga agcaccagag cgacatcacc gacatcgtgt ccagcctgca gctgcagttc
     2881 gagagcagcg aggaggccga caagggcaac agccacagca agaagatgct gaaggccctg
     2941 ctgtccgagg gcgagagcat ctgggagatc accgagaaga tcctgaacag cttcgagtac
     3001 accagcaggt tcaccaagac caagaccctg taccagttcc tgttcctggc cacattcatc
     3061 aactgcggca ggttcagcga catcaagaac gtggacccca agagcttcaa gctggtgcag
     3121 aacaagtacc tgggcgtgat cattcagtgc ctggtgaccg agaccaagac aagcgtgtcc
     3181 aggcacatct actttttcag cgccagaggc aggatcgacc ccctggtgta cctggacgag
     3241 ttcctgagga acagcgagcc cgtgctgaag agagtgaaca ggaccggcaa cagcagcagc
     3301 aacaagcagg agtaccagct gctgaaggac aacctggtgc gcagctacaa caaggccctg
     3361 aagaagaacg ccccctaccc catcttcgct atcaagaacg gccctaagag ccacatcggc
     3421 aggcacctga tgaccagctt tctgagcatg aagggcctga ccgagctgac aaacgtggtg
     3481 ggcaactgga gcgacaagag ggcctccgcc gtggccagga ccacctacac ccaccagatc
     3541 accgccatcc ccgaccacta cttcgccctg gtgtccaggt actacgccta cgaccccatc
     3601 agcaaggaga tgatcgccct gaaggacgag accaacccca tcgaggagtg gcagcacatc
     3661 gagcagctga agggcagcgc cgagggcagc atcagatacc ccgcctggaa cggcatcatc
     3721 agccaggagg tgctggacta cctgagcagc tacatcaaca ggcggatctg agaattcgat
     3781 atcaagctta tcgataatca acctctggat tacaaaattt gtgaaagatt gactggtatt
     3841 cttaactatg ttgctccttt tacgctatgt ggatacgctg ctttaatgcc tttgtatcat
     3901 gctattgctt cccgtatggc tttcattttc tcctccttgt ataaatcctg gttgctgtct
     3961 ctttatgagg agttgtggcc cgttgtcagg caacgtggcg tggtgtgcac tgtgtttgct
     4021 gacgcaaccc ccactggttg gggcattgcc accacctgtc agctcctttc cgggactttc
     4081 gctttccccc tccctattgc cacggcggaa ctcatcgccg cctgccttgc ccgctgctgg
     4141 acaggggctc ggctgttggg cactgacaat tccgtggtgt tgtcggggaa atcatcgtcc
     4201 tttccttggc tgctcgccta tgttgccacc tggattctgc gcgggacgtc cttctgctac
     4261 gtcccttcgg ccctcaatcc agcggacctt ccttcccgcg gcctgctgcc ggctctgcgg
     4321 cctcttccgc gtcttcgcct tcgccctcag acgagtcgga tctccctttg ggccgcctcc
     4381 ccgcatcgat accgagcgct gctcgagaga tctacgggtg gcatccctgt gacccctccc
     4441 cagtgcctct cctggccctg gaagttgcca ctccagtgcc caccagcctt gtcctaataa
     4501 aattaagttg catcattttg tctgactagg tgtccttcta taatattatg gggtggaggg
     4561 gggtggtatg gagcaagggg caagttggga agacaacctg tagggcctgc ggggtctatt
     4621 gggaaccaag ctggagtgca gtggcacaat cttggctcac tgcaatctcc gcctcctggg
     4681 ttcaagcgat tctcctgcct cagcctcccg agttgttggg attccaggca tgcatgacca
     4741 ggctcagcta atttttgttt ttttggtaga gacggggttt caccatattg gccaggctgg
     4801 tctccaactc ctaatctcag gtgatctacc caccttggcc tcccaaattg ctgggattac
     4861 aggcgtgaac cactgctccc ttccctgtcc ttctgatttt gtaggtaacc acgtgcggac
     4921 cgagcggccg caggaacccc tagtgatgga gttggccact ccctctctgc gcgctcgctc
     4981 gctcactgag gccgggcgac caaaggtcgc ccgacgcccg ggctttgccc gggcggcctc
     5041 agtgagcgag cgagcgcgca gctgcctgca ggggcgcctg atgcggtatt ttctccttac
     5101 gcatctgtgc ggtatttcac accgcatann nnnnnnnnnn nnnnnnnnnn nnnnnnnnnn
     5161 nnnnnnnnnn nnnnnnnnnn nnnnnnnnnn nnnnnnnnnn nnnnnnnnnn nnnnnnnnnn
     5221 nnnnnnnnnn nnnnnnnnnn nnnnnnnnnn nnnnnnnnnn nnnnnnnnnn cnnnnnnnnn
     5281 nnnnnnnnnn nnnnnnnnnn nnnnnnnnnn nnnnnnnnnn nnnnnnnnnn nnnnnnnnnn
     5341 nnnnnnnnnn nnnnnnnnnn nnnnnnnnnn nnnnnnnnnn nnnnnnnnnn nnnnnnnnnn
     5401 nnnnnnnnnn nncctttgac gttggagtcc acgttctttn nnnnnnnnnn nnnnnnnnnn
     5461 nnnnnnnnnn nnnnnnaccc tatctcgggc tattcttttg atttataagg gattttgccg
     5521 atttcggcct attggttaaa aaatgagctg atttaacaaa aatttaacgc gaattttaac
     5581 aaaatattaa cgtttacaat tttatggtgc actctcagta caatctgctc tgatgccgca
     5641 tagttaagcc agccccgaca cccgccaaca cccgctgacg cgccctgacg ggcttgtctg
     5701 ctcccggcat ccgcttacag acaagctgtg accgtctccg ggagctgcat gtgtcagagg
     5761 ttttcaccgt catcaccgaa acgcgcgaga cgaaagggcc tcgtgatacg cctattttta
     5821 taggttaatg tcatgataat aatggtttct tagacgtcag gtggcacttt tcggggaaat
     5881 gtgcgcggaa cccctatttg tttatttttc taaatacatt caaatatgta tccgctcatg
     5941 agacaataac cctgataaat gcttcaataa tattgaaaaa ggaagagtat gagtattcaa
     6001 catttccgtg tcgcccttat tccctttttt gcggcatttt gccttcctgt ttttgctcac
     6061 ccagaaacgc tggtgaaagt aaaagatgct gaagatcagt tgggtgcacg agtgggttac
     6121 atcgaactgg atctcaacag cggtaagatc cttgagagtt ttcgccccga agaacgtttt
     6181 ccaatgatga gcacttttaa agttctgcta tgtggcgcgg tattatcccg tattgacgcc
     6241 gggcaagagc aactcggtcg ccgcatacac tattctcaga atgacttggt tgagtactca
     6301 ccagtcacag aaaagcatct tacggatggc atgacagtaa gagaattatg cagtgctgcc
     6361 ataaccatga gtgataacac tgcggccaac ttacttctga caacgatcgg aggaccgaag
     6421 gagctaaccg cttttttgca caacatgggg gatcatgtaa ctcgccttga tcgttgggaa
     6481 ccggagctga atgaagccat accaaacgac gagcgtgaca ccacgatgcc tgtagcaatg
     6541 gcaacaacgt tgcgcaaact attaactggc gaactactta ctctagcttc ccggcaacaa
     6601 ttaatagact ggatggaggc ggataaagtt gcaggaccac ttctgcgctc ggcccttccg
     6661 gctggctggt ttattgctga taaatctgga gccggtgagc gtgggtctcg cggtatcatt
     6721 gcagcactgg ggccagatgg taagccctcc cgtatcgtag ttatctacac gacggggagt
     6781 caggcaacta tggatgaacg aaatagacag atcgctgaga taggtgcctc actgattaag
     6841 cattggtaac tgtcagacca agtttactca tatatacttt agattgattt aaaacttcat
     6901 ttttaattta aaaggatcta ggtgaagatc ctttttgata atctcatgac caaaatccct
     6961 taacgtgagt tttcgttcca ctgagcgtca gaccccgtag aaaagatcaa aggatcttct
     7021 tgagatcctt tttttctgcg cgtaatctgc tgcttgcaaa caaaaaaacc accgctacca
     7081 gcggtggttt gtttgccgga tcaagagcta ccaactcttt ttccgaaggt aactggcttc
     7141 agcagagcgc agataccaaa tactgtcctt ctagtgtagc cgtagttagg ccaccacttc
     7201 aagaactctg tagcaccgcc tacatacctc gctctgctaa tcctgttacc agtggctgct
     7261 gccagtggcg ataagtcgtg tcttaccggg ttggactcaa gacgatagtt accggataag
     7321 gcgcagcggt cgggctgaac ggggggttcg tgcacacagc ccagcttgga gcgaacgacc
     7381 tacaccgaac tgagatacct acagcgtgag ctatgagaaa gcgccacgct tcccgaaggg
     7441 agaaaggcgg acaggtatcc ggtaagcggc agggtcggaa caggagagcg cacgagggag
     7501 cttccagggg gaaacgcctg gtatctttat agtcctgtcg ggtttcgcca cctctgactt
     7561 gagcgtcgat ttttgtgatg ctcgtcaggg gggcggagcc tatggaaaaa cgccagcaac
     7621 gcggcctttt tacggttcct ggccttttgc tggccttttg ctcacatgt
//
