>Addgene plasmid #140137 | pAAV-EF1a-iFlpV | addgene full sequence | sequence record 292210 | Addgene NGS Result
CCTGCAGGCAGCTGCGCGCTCGCTCGCTCACTGAGGCCGCCCGGGCGTCGGGCGACCTTTGGTCGCCCGG
CCTCAGTGAGCGAGCGAGCGCGCAGAGAGGGAGTGGCCAACTCCATCACTAGGGGTTCCTGCGGCCGCAC
GCGTAAGCTTTGCAAAGATGGATAAAGTTTTAAACAGAGAGGAATCTTTGCAGCTAATGGACCTTCTAGG
TCTTGAAAGGAGTGGGAATTGGCTCCGGTGCCCGTCAGTGGGCAGAGCGCACATCGCCCACAGTCCCCGA
GAAGTTGGGGGGAGGGGTCGGCAATTGAACCGGTGCCTAGAGAAGGTGGCGCGGGGTAAACTGGGAAAGT
GATGTCGTGTACTGGCTCCGCCTTTTTCCCGAGGGTGGGGGAGAACCGTATATAAGTGCAGTAGTCGCCG
TGAACGTTCTTTTTCGCAACGGGTTTGCCGCCAGAACACAGGTAAGTGCCGTGTGTGGTTCCCGCGGGCC
TGGCCTCTTTACGGGTTATGGCCCTTGCGTGCCTTGAATTACTTCCACCTGGCTGCAGTACGTGATTCTT
GATCCCGAGCTTCGGGTTGGAAGTGGGTGGGAGAGTTCGAGGCCTTGCGCTTAAGGAGCCCCTTCGCCTC
GTGCTTGAGTTGAGGCCTGGCCTGGGCGCTGGGGCCGCCGCGTGCGAATCTGGTGGCACCTTCGCGCCTG
TCTCGCTGCTTTCGATAAGTCTCTAGCCATTTAAAATTTTTGATGACCTGCTGCGACGCTTTTTTTCTGG
CAAGATAGTCTTGTAAATGCGGGCCAAGATCTGCACACTGGTATTTCGGTTTTTGGGGCCGCGGGCGGCG
ACGGGGCCCGTGCGTCCCAGCGCACATGTTCGGCGAGGCGGGGCCTGCGAGCGCGGCCACCGAGAATCGG
ACGGGGGTAGTCTCAAGCTGGCCGGCCTGCTCTGGTGCCTGGCCTCGCGCCGCCGTGTATCGCCCCGCCC
TGGGCGGCAAGGCTGGCCCGGTCGGCACCAGTTGCGTGAGCGGAAAGATGGCCGCTTCCCGGCCCTGCTG
CAGGGAGCTCAAAATGGAGGACGCGGCGCTCGGGAGAGCGGGCGGGTGAGTCACCCACACAAAGGAAAAG
GGCCTTTCCGTCCTCAGCCGTCGCTTCATGTGACTCCACGGAGTACCGGGCGCCGTCCAGGCACCTCGAT
TAGTTCTCGAGCTTTTGGAGTACGTCGTCTTTAGGTTGGGGGGAGGGGTTTTATGCGATGGAGTTTCCCC
ACACTGAGTGGGTGGAGACTGAAGTTAGGCCAGCTTGGCACTTGATGTAATTCTCCTTGGAATTTGCCCT
TTTTGAGTTTGGATCTTGGTTCATTCTCAAGCCTCAGACAGTGGTTCAAAGTTTTTTTCTTCCATTTCAG
GTGTCGTGAGGTACCGGATCTGCCGCCACCATGAGCCAGTTCGACATCCTGTGCAAGACCCCCCCCAAGG
TGCTGGTGCGGCAGTTCGTGGAGAGATTCGAGAGGCCCAGCGGTACCCATACACTGTATGCCCCTGGAGG
ATATGATATTATGGGATATCTGATTCAGATTATGAAAAGACCTAATCCTCAGGTGGAACTGGGACCTGTG
GATACAAGCGTGGCCCTGATTCTGTGTGATCTGAAACAGAAAGATACACCTATTGTGTATGCCAGCGAAG
CCTTTCTGTATATGACAGGATATAGCAATGCCGAAGTGCTGGGAAGAAATTGTAGATTTCTGCAGAGCCC
TGATGGAATGGTGAAACCTAAAAGCACAAGAAAATATGTGGATAGCAATACAATTAATACAATGAGAAAA
GCCATTGATAGAAATGCCGAAGTGCAGGTGGAAGTGGTGAATTTTAAAAAAAATGGACAGAGATTTGTGA
ATTTTCTGACAATGATTCCTGTGAGAGATGAAACAGGAGAATATAGATATAGCATGGGATTTCAGTGTGA
AACAGAAGGCGGAAGCGGTGGCGTGCCCAAGAAGAAGAGGAAAGTCGGATCCGGCAGCGGCGCCACCAAC
TTCAGCCTGCTGAAGCAGGCCGGCGACGTGGAGGAGAACCCCGGCCCCCTCGAGGTGCCCAAGAAGAAGA
GGAAAGTCGGCGGACATACTCTGTACGCTCCCGGAGGGTATGACATAATGGGTTACCTAATCCAGATTAT
GAAGCGTCCTAATCCCCAGGTTGAGTTGGGACCAGTGGACACCAGCGTAGCCTTAATTCTTTGCGACCTT
AAACAGAAAGATACACCAATAGTATACGCGAGTGAGGCTTTTTTGTATATGACGGGTTATTCCAACGCGG
AAGTGTTAGGACGAAATTGTCGGTTTCTACAATCACCGGATGGGATGGTCAAACCGAAAAGTACTAGAAA
GTATGTGGATTCGAATACAATTAACACCATGAGAAAGGCAATCGATAGGAACGCAGAAGTACAAGTCGAG
GTTGTCAATTTCAAAAAGAATGGGCAACGCTTCGTAAACTTTCTCACTATGATACCTGTTAGGGACGAAA
CGGGCGAGTATCGATACTCTATGGGCTTCCAATGTGAAACAGAAGGTACCGGCGAGAAGATCGCCAGCTG
TGCCGCCGAGCTGACCTACCTGTGCTGGATGATCACCCACAACGGCACCGCCATCAAGAGGGCCACCTTC
ATGAGCTACAACACCATCATCAGCAACAGCCTGAGCTTCGACATCGTGAACAAGAGCCTGCAGTTCAAGT
ACAAGACCCAGAAGGCCACCATCCTGGAGGCCAGCCTGAAGAAGCTGATCCCCGCCTGGGAGTTCACCAT
CATCCCTTACAACGGCCAGAAGCACCAGAGCGACATCACCGACATCGTGTCCAGCCTGCAGCTGCAGTTC
GAGAGCAGCGAGGAGGCCGACAAGGGCAACAGCCACAGCAAGAAGATGCTGAAGGCCCTGCTGTCCGAGG
GCGAGAGCATCTGGGAGATCACCGAGAAGATCCTGAACAGCTTCGAGTACACCAGCAGGTTCACCAAGAC
CAAGACCCTGTACCAGTTCCTGTTCCTGGCCACATTCATCAACTGCGGCAGGTTCAGCGACATCAAGAAC
GTGGACCCCAAGAGCTTCAAGCTGGTGCAGAACAAGTACCTGGGCGTGATCATTCAGTGCCTGGTGACCG
AGACCAAGACAAGCGTGTCCAGGCACATCTACTTTTTCAGCGCCAGAGGCAGGATCGACCCCCTGGTGTA
CCTGGACGAGTTCCTGAGGAACAGCGAGCCCGTGCTGAAGAGAGTGAACAGGACCGGCAACAGCAGCAGC
AACAAGCAGGAGTACCAGCTGCTGAAGGACAACCTGGTGCGCAGCTACAACAAGGCCCTGAAGAAGAACG
CCCCCTACCCCATCTTCGCTATCAAGAACGGCCCTAAGAGCCACATCGGCAGGCACCTGATGACCAGCTT
TCTGAGCATGAAGGGCCTGACCGAGCTGACAAACGTGGTGGGCAACTGGAGCGACAAGAGGGCCTCCGCC
GTGGCCAGGACCACCTACACCCACCAGATCACCGCCATCCCCGACCACTACTTCGCCCTGGTGTCCAGGT
ACTACGCCTACGACCCCATCAGCAAGGAGATGATCGCCCTGAAGGACGAGACCAACCCCATCGAGGAGTG
GCAGCACATCGAGCAGCTGAAGGGCAGCGCCGAGGGCAGCATCAGATACCCCGCCTGGAACGGCATCATC
AGCCAGGAGGTGCTGGACTACCTGAGCAGCTACATCAACAGGCGGATCTGAGAATTCGATATCAAGCTTA
TCGATAATCAACCTCTGGATTACAAAATTTGTGAAAGATTGACTGGTATTCTTAACTATGTTGCTCCTTT
TACGCTATGTGGATACGCTGCTTTAATGCCTTTGTATCATGCTATTGCTTCCCGTATGGCTTTCATTTTC
TCCTCCTTGTATAAATCCTGGTTGCTGTCTCTTTATGAGGAGTTGTGGCCCGTTGTCAGGCAACGTGGCG
TGGTGTGCACTGTGTTTGCTGACGCAACCCCCACTGGTTGGGGCATTGCCACCACCTGTCAGCTCCTTTC
CGGGACTTTCGCTTTCCCCCTCCCTATTGCCACGGCGGAACTCATCGCCGCCTGCCTTGCCCGCTGCTGG
ACAGGGGCTCGGCTGTTGGGCACTGACAATTCCGTGGTGTTGTCGGGGAAATCATCGTCCTTTCCTTGGC
TGCTCGCCTATGTTGCCACCTGGATTCTGCGCGGGACGTCCTTCTGCTACGTCCCTTCGGCCCTCAATCC
AGCGGACCTTCCTTCCCGCGGCCTGCTGCCGGCTCTGCGGCCTCTTCCGCGTCTTCGCCTTCGCCCTCAG
ACGAGTCGGATCTCCCTTTGGGCCGCCTCCCCGCATCGATACCGAGCGCTGCTCGAGAGATCTACGGGTG
GCATCCCTGTGACCCCTCCCCAGTGCCTCTCCTGGCCCTGGAAGTTGCCACTCCAGTGCCCACCAGCCTT
GTCCTAATAAAATTAAGTTGCATCATTTTGTCTGACTAGGTGTCCTTCTATAATATTATGGGGTGGAGGG
GGGTGGTATGGAGCAAGGGGCAAGTTGGGAAGACAACCTGTAGGGCCTGCGGGGTCTATTGGGAACCAAG
CTGGAGTGCAGTGGCACAATCTTGGCTCACTGCAATCTCCGCCTCCTGGGTTCAAGCGATTCTCCTGCCT
CAGCCTCCCGAGTTGTTGGGATTCCAGGCATGCATGACCAGGCTCAGCTAATTTTTGTTTTTTTGGTAGA
GACGGGGTTTCACCATATTGGCCAGGCTGGTCTCCAACTCCTAATCTCAGGTGATCTACCCACCTTGGCC
TCCCAAATTGCTGGGATTACAGGCGTGAACCACTGCTCCCTTCCCTGTCCTTCTGATTTTGTAGGTAACC
ACGTGCGGACCGAGCGGCCGCAGGAACCCCTAGTGATGGAGTTGGCCACTCCCTCTCTGCGCGCTCGCTC
GCTCACTGAGGCCGGGCGACCAAAGGTCGCCCGACGCCCGGGCTTTGCCCGGGCGGCCTCAGTGAGCGAG
CGAGCGCGCAGCTGCCTGCAGGGGCGCCTGATGCGGTATTTTCTCCTTACGCATCTGTGCGGTATTTCAC
ACCGCATA
[95 nt withheld, positions 5119-5213]
T
[46 nt withheld, positions 5215-5260]
C
[141 nt withheld, positions 5262-5402]
CCTTTGACGTTGGAGTCCACGTTCTTT
[37 nt withheld, positions 5430-5466]
ACTCTATCTCGGGCTATTCTTTTGATTTATAAGGGATTTTGCCGATTTCGGTCTATTGGTTAAAAAATGA
GCTGATTTAACAAAAATTTAACGCGAATTTTAACAAAATATTAACGTTTACAATTTTATGGTGCACTCTC
AGTACAATCTGCTCTGATGCCGCATAGTTAAGCCAGCCCCGACACCCGCCAACACCCGCTGACGCGCCCT
GACGGGCTTGTCTGCTCCCGGCATCCGCTTACAGACAAGCTGTGACCGTCTCCGGGAGCTGCATGTGTCA
GAGGTTTTCACCGTCATCACCGAAACGCGCGAGACGAAAGGGCCTCGTGATACGCCTATTTTTATAGGTT
AATGTCATGATAATAATGGTTTCTTAGACGTCAGGTGGCACTTTTCGGGGAAATGTGCGCGGAACCCCTA
TTTGTTTATTTTTCTAAATACATTCAAATATGTATCCGCTCATGAGACAATAACCCTGATAAATGCTTCA
ATAATATTGAAAAAGGAAGAGTATGAGTATTCAACATTTCCGTGTCGCCCTTATTCCCTTTTTTGCGGCA
TTTTGCCTTCCTGTTTTTGCTCACCCAGAAACGCTGGTGAAAGTAAAAGATGCTGAAGATCAGTTGGGTG
CACGAGTGGGTTACATCGAACTGGATCTCAACAGCGGTAAGATCCTTGAGAGTTTTCGCCCCGAAGAACG
TTTTCCAATGATGAGCACTTTTAAAGTTCTGCTATGTGGCGCGGTATTATCCCGTATTGACGCCGGGCAA
GAGCAACTCGGTCGCCGCATACACTATTCTCAGAATGACTTGGTTGAGTACTCACCAGTCACAGAAAAGC
ATCTTACGGATGGCATGACAGTAAGAGAATTATGCAGTGCTGCCATAACCATGAGTGATAACACTGCGGC
CAACTTACTTCTGACAACGATCGGAGGACCGAAGGAGCTAACCGCTTTTTTGCACAACATGGGGGATCAT
GTAACTCGCCTTGATCGTTGGGAACCGGAGCTGAATGAAGCCATACCAAACGACGAGCGTGACACCACGA
TGCCTGTAGCAATGGCAACAACGTTGCGCAAACTATTAACTGGCGAACTACTTACTCTAGCTTCCCGGCA
ACAATTAATAGACTGGATGGAGGCGGATAAAGTTGCAGGACCACTTCTGCGCTCGGCCCTTCCGGCTGGC
TGGTTTATTGCTGATAAATCTGGAGCCGGTGAGCGTGGGTCTCGCGGTATCATTGCAGCACTGGGGCCAG
ATGGTAAGCCCTCCCGTATCGTAGTTATCTACACGACGGGGAGTCAGGCAACTATGGATGAACGAAATAG
ACAGATCGCTGAGATAGGTGCCTCACTGATTAAGCATTGGTAACTGTCAGACCAAGTTTACTCATATATA
CTTTAGATTGATTTAAAACTTCATTTTTAATTTAAAAGGATCTAGGTGAAGATCCTTTTTGATAATCTCA
TGACCAAAATCCCTTAACGTGAGTTTTCGTTCCACTGAGCGTCAGACCCCGTAGAAAAGATCAAAGGATC
TTCTTGAGATCCTTTTTTTCTGCGCGTAATCTGCTGCTTGCAAACAAAAAAACCACCGCTACCAGCGGTG
GTTTGTTTGCCGGATCAAGAGCTACCAACTCTTTTTCCGAAGGTAACTGGCTTCAGCAGAGCGCAGATAC
CAAATACTGTTCTTCTAGTGTAGCCGTAGTTAGGCCACCACTTCAAGAACTCTGTAGCACCGCCTACATA
CCTCGCTCTGCTAATCCTGTTACCAGTGGCTGCTGCCAGTGGCGATAAGTCGTGTCTTACCGGGTTGGAC
TCAAGACGATAGTTACCGGATAAGGCGCAGCGGTCGGGCTGAACGGGGGGTTCGTGCACACAGCCCAGCT
TGGAGCGAACGACCTACACCGAACTGAGATACCTACAGCGTGAGCTATGAGAAAGCGCCACGCTTCCCGA
AGGGAGAAAGGCGGACAGGTATCCGGTAAGCGGCAGGGTCGGAACAGGAGAGCGCACGAGGGAGCTTCCA
GGGGGAAACGCCTGGTATCTTTATAGTCCTGTCGGGTTTCGCCACCTCTGACTTGAGCGTCGATTTTTGT
GATGCTCGTCAGGGGGGCGGAGCCTATGGAAAAACGCCAGCAACGCGGCCTTTTTACGGTTCCTGGCCTT
TTGCTGGCCTTTTGCTCACATGT
Features (pLannotate 1.2.2; 17 found; start..end, strand, type, name):
     12..39      +  repeat_region  AAV2 ITR (fragment): inverted terminal repeat of adeno-associated virus serotype 2 inverted
     68..95      +  repeat_region  AAV2 ITR (fragment): inverted terminal repeat of adeno-associated virus serotype 2 inverted
    158..224     +  CDS            small t antigen (fragment): SV40 (simian virus 40) small t antigen
    231..1409    +  promoter       EF-1α promoter: strong constitutive promoter for human elongation factor EF-1α
   1431..1513    +  CDS            FLPo (fragment): nuclear-targeted site-specific recombinase FLPo is a mouse codon-optimized fusion between the SV40 nuclear localization signal and a thermostable version of the Saccharomyces cerevisiae site-specific recombinase FLP. Recombination occurs at FRT sequences.
   2570..3761    +  CDS            FLPo (fragment): nuclear-targeted site-specific recombinase FLPo is a mouse codon-optimized fusion between the SV40 nuclear localization signal and a thermostable version of the Saccharomyces cerevisiae site-specific recombinase FLP. Recombination occurs at FRT sequences.
   3762..3786    +  misc_feature   MCS (fragment): pBluescript multiple cloning site
   3786..4374    +  misc_feature   WPRE: woodchuck hepatitis virus posttranscriptional regulatory element
   4406..4882    +  polyA_signal   hGH poly(A) signal: human growth hormone polyadenylation signal
   4922..5062    +  repeat_region  AAV2 ITR: inverted terminal repeat of adeno-associated virus serotype 2 inverted
   5067..5118    -  misc_feature   bom (fragment): basis of mobility region from pBR322
   5137..5592    +  rep_origin     f1 ori (sequence partly withheld): f1 bacteriophage origin of replication; arrow indicates direction of (+) strand synthesis
   5593..5642    -  misc_feature   bom (fragment): basis of mobility region from pBR322
   5744..5779    -  CDS            rop (fragment): Rop protein, which maintains plasmids at low copy number; rop
   5874..5978    +  promoter       AmpR promoter: bla
   5979..6839    +  CDS            AmpR: β-lactamase; bla; confers resistance to ampicillin, carbenicillin, and related antibiotics
   7010..7598    +  rep_origin     ori: high-copy-number ColE1/pMB1/pBR322/pUC origin of replication
