[The description below was written by a language model from this plasmid's Addgene catalogue record, the feature table of its GenBank file and pLannotate feature annotations shown in this document.]
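Description:
pAAV-EF1a-iFlpV is an adeno-associated virus transfer plasmid of about 7.7 kb used to package recombinant AAV that expresses a light-inducible version of the Flp site-specific recombinase. The catalogue lists the backbone as unknown. The feature tables show a standard bacterial section with a ColE1/pUC-type origin, an f1 (M13) phage origin and a β-lactamase gene for ampicillin selection. The expression cassette lies between AAV2 inverted terminal repeats, which supply the Rep-binding and hairpin elements needed for genome replication and encapsidation. In the sequenced record the left ITR is detected only as fragments, while the right ITR is annotated in full.

Within the ITRs, a roughly 1.2 kb human EF1α promoter drives a synthetic 2.3 kb open reading frame encoding iFlpV as a split recombinase. A short N-terminal fragment of mouse codon-optimized FLPo is followed by a Vivid (VVD) domain and a nuclear localization signal. A P2A self-cleaving peptide comes next, then a second NLS, a codon-diversified copy of VVD and the large remaining portion of FLPo. The P2A allows both halves to be made from one transcript as separate polypeptides. VVD is a blue-light-sensing photoreceptor domain that dimerizes on illumination, so light is expected to bring the two fragments together and restore recombinase activity at FRT sites. Codon diversification of the second VVD copy presumably reduces direct sequence repetition within the vector. A WPRE and a human growth hormone polyadenylation signal follow the coding sequence to boost transcript stability and ensure 3′ end processing.

The construct belongs to the RecV system for in vivo optogenomic modification, where targeted light delivery triggers Flp-dependent recombination in single cells or defined cell populations.
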