Addgene plasmid #140137: pAAV-EF1a-iFlpV
Purpose: can be used to generate AAV virus that will express light-inducible site-specific iFlpV recombinase
Depositing lab: Hongkui Zeng. Publication: RecV recombinase system for in vivo targeted optogenomic modifications of single cells or cell populations. Yao S, Yuan P, Ouellette B, Zhou T, Mortrud M, Balaram P, Chatterjee S, Wang Y, Daigle TL, Tasic B, Kuang X, Gong H, Luo Q, Zeng S, Curtright A, Dhaka A, Kahan A, Gradinaru V, Chrapkiewicz R, Schnitzer M, Zeng H, Cetin A. Nat Methods. 2020 Mar 23. pii: 10.1038/s41592-020-0774-3. doi: 10.1038/s41592-020-0774-3. PubMed 32203389.
Backbone
  Vector backbone: Unknown
  Vector type: AAV
Growth in bacteria
  Bacterial resistance: Ampicillin, 100 μg/mL
  Growth temperature: 37°C
  Growth strain: NEB Stable
  Copy number: Unknown
Gene/Insert
  Gene/Insert name: iFlpV
  Species: Synthetic
  Insert size (bp): 2331
  Promoter: EF1a
  Cloning method: Restriction Enzyme; 5′ cloning site unknown (unknown if destroyed); 3′ cloning site unknown (unknown if destroyed)
  Sequencing primers: 5′ unknown
Terms and licenses: Academic/Nonprofit Terms; Industry Terms: Not Available to Industry
Depositor comments: Funded by the BRAIN Initiative.
How to cite: pAAV-EF1a-iFlpV was a gift from Hongkui Zeng (Addgene plasmid # 140137 ; http://n2t.net/addgene:140137 ; RRID:Addgene_140137) For viral preps, please replace (Addgene plasmid # 140137) in the above sentence with: (Addgene viral prep # 140137-AAV1) or (Addgene viral prep # 140137-PHPeB)
